>Addgene plasmid #39282 | pFA6a-kanMX6-P81nmt1 | addgene full sequence | sequence record 240599 | Addgene NGS Result
TCTATAGTGTCACCTAAATCGTATGTGTATGATACATAAGGTTATGTATTAATTGTAGCCGCGTTCTAAC
GACAATATGTCCATATGGTGCACTCTCAGTACAATCTGCTCTGATGCCGCATAGTTAAGCCAGCCCCGAC
ACCCGCCAACACCCGCTGACGCGCCCTGACGGGCTTGTCTGCTCCCGGCATCCGCTTACAGACAAGCTGT
GACCGTCTCCGGGAGCTGCATGTGTCAGAGGTTTTCACCGTCATCACCGAAACGCGCGAGACGAAAGGGC
CTCGTGATACGCCTATTTTTATAGGTTAATGTCATGATAATAATGGTTTCTTAGACGTCAGGTGGCACTT
TTCGGGGAAATGTGCGCGGAACCCCTATTTGTTTATTTTTCTAAATACATTCAAATATGTATCCGCTCAT
GAGACAATAACCCTGATAAATGCTTCAATAATATTGAAAAAGGAAGAGTATGAGTATTCAACATTTCCGT
GTCGCCCTTATTCCCTTTTTTGCGGCATTTTGCCTTCCTGTTTTTGCTCACCCAGAAACGCTGGTGAAAG
TAAAAGATGCTGAAGATCAGTTGGGTGCACGAGTGGGTTACATCGAACTGGATCTCAACAGCGGTAAGAT
CCTTGAGAGTTTTCGCCCCGAAGAACGTTTTCCAATGATGAGCACTTTTAAAGTTCTGCTATGTGGCGCG
GTATTATCCCGTATTGACGCCGGGCAAGAGCAACTCGGTCGCCGCATACACTATTCTCAGAATGACTTGG
TTGAGTACTCACCAGTCACAGAAAAGCATCTTACGGATGGCATGACAGTAAGAGAATTATGCAGTGCTGC
CATAACCATGAGTGATAACACTGCGGCCAACTTACTTCTGACAACGATCGGAGGACCGAAGGAGCTAACC
GCTTTTTTGCACAACATGGGGGATCATGTAACTCGCCTTGATCGTTGGGAACCGGAGCTGAATGAAGCCA
TACCAAACGACGAGCGTGACACCACGATGCCTGTAGCAATGGCAACAACGTTGCGCAAACTATTAACTGG
CGAACTACTTACTCTAGCTTCCCGGCAACAATTAATAGACTGGATGGAGGCGGATAAAGTTGCAGGACCA
CTTCTGCGCTCGGCCCTTCCGGCTGGCTGGTTTATTGCTGATAAATCTGGAGCCGGTGAGCGTGGGTCTC
GCGGTATCATTGCAGCACTGGGGCCAGATGGTAAGCCCTCCCGTATCGTAGTTATCTACACGACGGGGAG
TCAGGCAACTATGGATGAACGAAATAGACAGATCGCTGAGATAGGTGCCTCACTGATTAAGCATTGGTAA
CTGTCAGACCAAGTTTACTCATATATACTTTAGATTGATTTAAAACTTCATTTTTAATTTAAAAGGATCT
AGGTGAAGATCCTTTTTGATAATCTCATGACCAAAATCCCTTAACGTGAGTTTTCGTTCCACTGAGCGTC
AGACCCCGTAGAAAAGATCAAAGGATCTTCTTGAGATCCTTTTTTTCTGCGCGTAATCTGCTGCTTGCAA
ACAAAAAAACCACCGCTACCAGCGGTGGTTTGTTTGCCGGATCAAGAGCTACCAACTCTTTTTCCGAAGG
TAACTGGCTTCAGCAGAGCGCAGATACCAAATACTGTTCTTCTAGTGTAGCCGTAGTTAGGCCACCACTT
CAAGAACTCTGTAGCACCGCCTACATACCTCGCTCTGCTAATCCTGTTACCAGTGGCTGCTGCCAGTGGC
GATAAGTCGTGTCTTACCGGGTTGGACTCAAGACGATAGTTACCGGATAAGGCGCAGCGGTCGGGCTGAA
CGGGGGGTTCGTGCACACAGCCCAGCTTGGAGCGAACGACCTACACCGAACTGAGATACCTACAGCGTGA
GCTATGAGAAAGCGCCACGCTTCCCGAAGGGAGAAAGGCGGACAGGTATCCGGTAAGCGGCAGGGTCGGA
ACAGGAGAGCGCACGAGGGAGCTTCCAGGGGGAAACGCCTGGTATCTTTATAGTCCTGTCGGGTTTCGCC
ACCTCTGACTTGAGCGTCGATTTTTGTGATGCTCGTCAGGGGGGCGGAGCCTATGGAAAAACGCCAGCAA
CGCGGCCTTTTTACGGTTCCTGGCCTTTTGCTGGCCTTTTGCTCACATGTTCTTTCCTGCGTTATCCCCT
GATTCTGTGGATAACCGTATTACCGCCTTTGAGTGAGCTGATACCGCTCGCCGCAGCCGAACGACCGAGC
GCAGCGAGTCAGTGAGCGAGGAAGCGGAAGAGCGCCCAATACGCAAACCGCCTCTCCCCGCGCGTTGGCC
GATTCATTAATGCAGGTTAACCTGGCTTATCGAAATTAATACGACTCACTATAGGGAGACCGGCAGATCC
GCGGCCGCATAGGCCACTAGTGGATCTGATATCATCGATGAATTCGAGCTCGTTTAAACTGGATGGCGGC
GTTAGTATCGAATCGACAGCAGTATAGCGACCAGCATTCACATACGATTGACGCATGATATTACTTTCTG
CGCACTTAACTTCGCATCTGGGCAGATGATGTCGAGGCGAAAAAAAATATAAATCACGCTAACATTTGAT
TAAAATAGAACAACTACAATATAAAAAAACTATACAAATGACAAGTTCTTGAAAACAAGAATCTTTTTAT
TGTCAGTACTGATTAGAAAAACTCATCGAGCATCAAATGAAACTGCAATTTATTCATATCAGGATTATCA
ATACCATATTTTTGAAAAAGCCGTTTCTGTAATGAAGGAGAAAACTCACCGAGGCAGTTCCATAGGATGG
CAAGATCCTGGTATCGGTCTGCGATTCCGACTCGTCCAACATCAATACAACCTATTAATTTCCCCTCGTC
AAAAATAAGGTTATCAAGTGAGAAATCACCATGAGTGACGACTGAATCCGGTGAGAATGGCAAAAGCTTA
TGCATTTCTTTCCAGACTTGTTCAACAGGCCAGCCATTACGCTCGTCATCAAAATCACTCGCATCAACCA
AACCGTTATTCATTCGTGATTGCGCCTGAGCGAGACGAAATACGCGATCGCTGTTAAAAGGACAATTACA
AACAGGAATCGAATGCAACCGGCGCAGGAACACTGCCAGCGCATCAACAATATTTTCACCTGAATCAGGA
TATTCTTCTAATACCTGGAATGCTGTTTTGCCGGGGATCGCAGTGGTGAGTAACCATGCATCATCAGGAG
TACGGATAAAATGCTTGATGGTCGGAAGAGGCATAAATTCCGTCAGCCAGTTTAGTCTGACCATCTCATC
TGTAACATCATTGGCAACGCTACCTTTGCCATGTTTCAGAAACAACTCTGGCGCATCGGGCTTCCCATAC
AATCGATAGATTGTCGCACCTGATTGCCCGACATTATCGCGAGCCCATTTATACCCATATAAATCAGCAT
CCATGTTGGAATTTAATCGCGGCCTCGAAACGTGAGTCTTTTCCTTACCCATGGTTGTTTATGTTCGGAT
GTGATGTGAGAACTGTATCCTAGCAAGATTTTAAAAGGAAGTATATGAAAGAAGAACCTCAGTGGCAAAT
CCTAACCTTTTATATTTCTCTACAGGGGCGCGGCGTGGGGACAATTCAACGCGTCTGTGAGGGGAGCGTT
TCCCTGCTCGCAGGTCTGCAGCGAGGAGCCGTAATTTTTGCTTCGCGCCGTGCGGCCATCAAAATGTATG
GATGCAAATGATTATACATGGGGATGTATGGGCTAAATGTACGGGCGACAGTCACATCATGCCCCTGAGC
TGCGCACGTCAAGACTGTCAAGGAGGGTATTCTGGGCCTCCATGTCGCTGGCCGGGTGACCCGGCGGGGA
CGAGGCAAGCTAAACAGATCTCGCCATAAAAGACAGAATAAGTCATCAGCGGTTGTTTCATTTCCTATAT
TTTTTTTTTATTTTTTTATTTTTTAATAAGGGAAAATTTAACGTCTAAGGATACAGAAGATTGTTAGCAC
ATTAAAGTAATAAAGGCTTAAGTAGTAAGTGCCTTAGCATGTTATTGTATTTCAAAGGACATAATCTAAA
ATAATAACAATATCATTTCTCACAAGTTATTCAATTTTCTTTTTTTTTTCTAATAATATCAAGAATGTAT
TATTTGTTTGACATAAGTCAACTAATTTATTTAATATGCTGGATTAATCTTGCAGACATGTAAATTAACA
AGTTTTAGTCAAATAACGTTGAAGTTTCAATGAACTCAAATAATTTCTCTTTTTTTTTATATAACCATAA
TCTGATTTATATTTTCCGCAGGGATCAACTGAAGTTATGACATTTGGATTGGATCACTTATAACCTTGGT
CGCCAAATAATACAAAAATCAGCGTTATAAAACAAAGAAGGTTTTTGTTAAGAAATTAATCCTCTTTCTT
GATAAGAAAGTTGAACCGAAATTGCAGATACTGATATATGAAAATAATACCCACAATTTTGGGAATAGCG
CAAGCCTCAATTTAAACAATAGGTGAGGACACATGATAATGACCTCAATGATTGTTAGAAGAAAAGAGCC
TCATTACAAAATCGAAAAATGAATGGTTGGGTACAAGTTTCCAAAACATGGTAAAGTGGACTTTGCGTAT
GAGACGTAAATAGAAAAAAACACTTGTTATATGTTTTCTAGAATTATTGTTGTCTCTTTATGGTTGGATG
ATGCAAAATAGTAATTTCGGTTAGTTGCTGTAAAACACCACGAGACAAATAGATATGGATATTTATTAAA
TCAGGAAAAACGTAACTCTCGGCTACTGGATGGTTCAGTCACCCAACGATTACTGGGGAGAGAAAACAGG
GCAAAAGCAAAGCTTAAAGGAATCCGATTGTCATTCGGCAATGTGCAGCGAAACTAAAAACCGGATAATG
GACCTGTTAATCGAAACATTGAAGATGGAAGAGGAATCCTGGCATATCATCAATTGAATAAGTTGAATTA
ATTATTTCAATCTCATTCTCACTTTCTGACTTATAGTCGCTTTGTTAAATCATGTCTTTAATTAACCCGG
GGATCCGTCGACCTGCAGCGTACGAAGCTTCAGCTGGCGGCCGCGT
Features (pLannotate 1.2.2; 10 found; start..end, strand, type, name):
      1..19      -  promoter       SP6 promoter: promoter for bacteriophage SP6 RNA polymerase
     82..133     -  misc_feature   bom (fragment): basis of mobility region from pBR322
    235..270     -  CDS            rop (fragment): Rop protein, which maintains plasmids at low copy number; rop
    365..469     +  promoter       AmpR promoter: bla
    470..1330    +  CDS            AmpR: β-lactamase; bla; confers resistance to ampicillin, carbenicillin, and related antibiotics
   1501..2089    +  rep_origin     ori: high-copy-number ColE1/pMB1/pBR322/pUC origin of replication
   2272..2325    +  CDS            lacI (fragment): lac repressor; lacI; The lac repressor binds to the lac operator to inhibit transcription in E. coli. This inhibition can be relieved by adding lactose or isopropyl-β-D-thiogalactopyranoside (IPTG).
   2347..2365    +  promoter       T7 promoter: promoter for bacteriophage T7 RNA polymerase
   2470..3826    -  gene           kanMX: yeast selectable marker conferring kanamycin resistance (Wach et al., 1994)
   3871..5022    +  promoter       nmt1 P41 promoter: mutant nmt1 promoter from Schizosaccharomyces pombe, conferring medium strength thiamine-repressible expression
