[The description below was written by a language model from this plasmid's Addgene catalogue record and pLannotate feature annotations shown in this document.]
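Description:
pFA6a-kanMX6-P81nmt1 is a PCR-template plasmid from the pFA6a series, used for genomic targeting in the fission yeast Schizosaccharomyces pombe. It is not designed to replicate in yeast: the annotated features include no yeast origin. In E. coli it is maintained through a high-copy ColE1/pUC-type origin and selected with ampicillin via the β-lactamase gene. SP6 and T7 phage promoters flank the module and serve as sequencing primer sites. Short annotated fragments of bom, rop and lacI appear to be backbone remnants rather than functional elements.

The payload, cloned between BglII and PacI sites, combines two parts. The first is the kanMX6 marker, a kanamycin resistance gene driven by the Ashbya gossypii translation elongation factor 1α promoter and terminator. It lies in reverse orientation relative to the second part. The catalogue lists the yeast selection as gentamicin, which for kanMX conventionally means the related aminoglycoside G418. The second part is the S. pombe nmt1 promoter, spanning roughly -1163 to +6 of the locus and carrying a 7 bp deletion about 100 bp from its 3' end. nmt1 is a thiamine-repressible promoter, and the P81 name denotes an attenuated variant. The automated annotation labels this region as the medium-strength P41 variant, which conflicts with the plasmid name and probably reflects closest-match calling between near-identical sequences.

The module is typically amplified with primers carrying homology to a target locus, then integrated immediately upstream of a chromosomal open reading frame. This replaces the native promoter with regulatable, thiamine-repressible expression. The depositor notes minor sequence differences from a reference entry and states that they do not affect function.
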