Addgene plasmid #39282: pFA6a-kanMX6-P81nmt1
Depositing lab: Jurg Bahler & John Pringle. Depositing organization: University of North Carolina at Chapel Hill. Publication: Heterologous modules for efficient and versatile PCR-based gene targeting in Schizosaccharomyces pombe. Bahler J, Wu JQ, Longtine MS, Shah NG, McKenzie A 3rd, Steever AB, Wach A, Philippsen P, Pringle JR. Yeast. 1998 Jul;14(10):943-51. 10.1002/(SICI)1097-0061(199807)14:10<943::AID-YEA292>3.0.CO;2-Y PubMed 9717240.
Backbone
  Vector backbone: pFA6a
  Backbone size w/o insert (bp): 2300
  Vector type: Yeast genomic targeting
  Selectable markers: Gentamicin
Growth in bacteria
  Bacterial resistance: Ampicillin, 100 μg/mL
  Growth temperature: 37°C
  Growth strain: DH5alpha
  Copy number: Unknown
Gene/Insert
  Gene/Insert name: nmt1 promoter
  Species: S. pombe (fission yeast)
  Insert size (bp): 2800
  Mutation: -1163 to +6 of nmt1 locus with a 7bp deletion (ATATAAA) ~100bp from 3' end of promoter
  Entrez Gene: nmt1 (a.k.a. SPCC1223.02)
  Tag / fusion protein: A. gossypii translation elongation factor 1a gene terminator (N terminal on insert); KanR reverse orientation (N terminal on insert); A. gossypii translation elongation factor 1a gene promoter (N terminal on insert)
  Cloning method: Restriction Enzyme; 5′ cloning site BglII (not destroyed); 3′ cloning site PacI (not destroyed)
  Sequencing primers: 5′ Sp6_primer; 3′ T7_promoter
Terms and licenses: Academic/Nonprofit Terms; Industry Terms: Not Available to Industry
Depositor comments: 7bp deletion (ATATAAA), 2nt mismatch at bp#4267-4268 and 7nt deletion at bp#4269-4275 when compared to EU493333.1. Does not effect function.
How to cite: pFA6a-kanMX6-P81nmt1 was a gift from Jurg Bahler & John Pringle (Addgene plasmid # 39282 ; http://n2t.net/addgene:39282 ; RRID:Addgene_39282)
