>Addgene plasmid #39282 | pFA6a-kanMX6-P81nmt1 | addgene partial sequence | sequence record 51105 | SP6 5'-ATTTAGGTGACACTATAG-3'
TTAATTAAAGACATGATTTAACAAAGCGACTATAAGTCAGAAAGTGAGAATGAGATTGAAATAATTAATT
CAACTTATTCAATTGATGATATGCCAGGATTCCTCTTCCATCTTCAATGTTTCGATTAACAGGTCCATTA
TCCGGTTTTTAGTTTCGCTGCACATTGCCGAATGACAATCGGATTCCTTTAAGCTTTGCTTTTGCCCTGT
TTTCTCTCCCCAGTAATCGTTGGGTGACTGAACCATCCAGTAGCCGAGAGTTACGTTTTTCCTGATTTAA
TAAATATCCATATCTATTTGTCTCGTGGTGTTTTACAGCAACTAACCGAAATTACTATTTTGCATCATCC
AACCATAAAGAGACAACAATAATTCTAGAAAACATATAACAAGTGTTTTTTTCTATTTACGTCTCATACG
CAAAGTCCACTTTACCATGTTTTGGAAACTTGTACCCAACCATTCATTTTTCGATTTTGTAATGAGGCTC
TTTTCTTCTAACAATCATTGAGGTCATTATCATGTGTCCTCACCTATTGTTTAAATTGAGGCTTGCGCTA
TTCCCAAAATTGTGGGTATTATTTTCATATATCAGTATCTGCAATTTCGGTTCAACTTTCTTATCAAGAA
AGAGGATTAATTTCTTAACAAAAACCTTCTTTGTTTTATAACGCTGATTTTTGTATTATTTGGCGACCAA
GGTTATAAGTGATCCAATCCAAATGTCATAACTTCAGTTGATCCCTGCGGAAAATATAAATCAGATTATG
GGTTATATAAAAAAAAAGAGAAA
