>Addgene plasmid #39282 | pFA6a-kanMX6-P81nmt1 | addgene partial sequence | sequence record 51141 | T7 5'-TAATACGACTCACTATAGGG-3'
ATAGGCCACTAGTGGATCTGATATCATCGATGAATTCGAGCTCGTTTAAACTGGATGGCGGCGTTAGTAT
CGAATCGACAGCAGTATAGCGACCAGCATTCACATACGATTGACGCATGATATTACTTTCTGCGCACTTA
ACTTCGCATCTGGGCAGATGATGTCGAGGCGAAAAAAAATATAAATCACGCTAACATTTGATTAAAATAG
AACAACTACAATATAAAAAAACTATACAAATGACAAGTTCTTGAAAACAAGAATCTTTTTATTGTCAGTA
CTGATTAGAAAAACTCATCGAGCATCAAATGAAACTGCAATTTATTCATATCAGGATTATCAATACCATA
TTTTTGAAAAAGCCGTTTCTGTAATGAAGGAGAAAACTCACCGAGGCAGTTCCATAGGATGGCAAGATCC
TGGTATCGGTCTGCGATTCCGACTCGTCCAACATCAATACAACCTATTAATTTCCCCTCGTCAAAAATAA
GGTTATCAAGTGAGAAATCACCATGAGTGACGACTGAATCCGGTGAGAATGGCAAAAGCTTATGCATTTC
TTTCCAGACTTGTTCAACAGGCCAGCCATTACGCTCGTCATCAAAATCACTCGCATCAACCAAACCGTTA
TTCATTCGTGATTGCGCCTGAGCGAGACGAAATACGCGATCGCTGTTAAAAGGACAATTACAAACAGGAA
TCGAATGCAACCGGCGCAGGAACACTGCCAGCGCATCAACAATATTTTCACCTGAATCAGGATATTCTTC
TAATACCTGGAATGCTGTTTTGC
