>Addgene plasmid #39282 | pFA6a-kanMX6-P81nmt1 | depositor partial sequence | sequence record 240601 | P81nmt1 promoter
AGACAGAATAAGTCATCAGCGGTTGTTTCATTTCCTATATTTTTTTTTTATTTTTTTATTTTTTAATAAG
GGAAAATTTAACGTCTAAGGATACAGAAGATTGTTAGCACATTAAAGTAATAAAGGCTTAAGTAGTAAGT
GCCTTAGCATGTTATTGTATTTCAAAGGACATAATCTAAAATAATAACAATATCATTTCTCACAAGTTAT
TCAATTTTCTTTTTTTTTTCTAATAATATCAAGAATGTATTATTTGTTTGACATAAGTCAACTAATTTAT
TTAATATGCTGGATTAATCTTGCAGACATGTAAATTAACAAGTTTTAGTCAAATAACGTTGAAGTTTCAA
TGAACTCAAATAATTTCTCTTTTTTTTTATATAACCATAATCTGATTTATATTTTCCGCAGGGATCAACT
GAAGTTATGACATTTGGATTGGATCACTTATAACCTTGGTCGCCAAATAATACAAAAATCAGCGTTATAA
AACAAAGAAGGTTTTTGTTAAGAAATTAATCCTCTTTCTTGATAAGAAAGTTGAACCGAAATTGCAGATA
CTGATATATGAAAATAATACCCACAATTTTGGGAATAGCGCAAGCCTCAATTTAAACAATAGGTGAGGAC
ACATGATAATGACCTCAATGATTGTTAGAAGAAAAGAGCCTCATTACAAAATCGAAAAATGAATGGTTGG
GTACAAGTTTCCAAAACATGGTAAAGTGGACTTTGCGTATGAGACGTAAATAGAAAAAAACACTTGTTAT
ATGTTTTCTAGAATTATTGTTGTCTCTTTATGGTTGGATGATGCAAAATAGTAATTTCGGTTAGTTGCTG
TAAAACACCACGAGACAAATAGATATGGATATTTATTAAATCAGGAAAAACGTAACTCTCGGCTACTGGA
TGGTTCAGTCACCCAACGATTACTGGGGAGAGAAAACAGGGCAAAAGCAAAGCTTAAAGGAATCCGATTG
TCATTCGGCAATGTGCAGCGAAACTAAAAACCGGATAATGGACCTGTTAATCGAAACATTGAAGATGGAA
GAGGAATCCTGGCATATCATCAATTGAATAAGTTGAATTAATTATTTCAATCTCATTCTCACTTTCTGAC
TTATAGTCGCT
